Addgene plasmid #215453: pENTR221-ITGB1(no stop)
Purpose: Gateway entry vector with integrin beta1 wild-type (WT) without a stop codon
Depositing lab: Johanna Ivaska. Depositing organization: Turku Bioscience Centre. Publication: Dynamic regulation of integrin beta1 phosphorylation supports invasion of breast cancer cells. Conway JRW, Joshi O, Kaivola J, Follain G, Gounis M, Kuhl D, Ivaska J. Nat Cell Biol. 2025 May 26. doi: 10.1038/s41556-025-01663-4. PubMed 40419795.
Backbone
  Vector backbone: pDONR221
  Backbone manufacturer: Thermo Fisher Scientific Inc.
  Total vector size (bp): 4986
  Vector type: Gateway entry vector
Growth in bacteria
  Bacterial resistance: Kanamycin, 50 μg/mL
  Growth temperature: 37°C
  Growth strain: DH5alpha
  Copy number: High Copy
Gene/Insert
  Gene/Insert name: ITGB1
  Species: H. sapiens (human)
  Insert size (bp): 2394
  Mutation: Silent mutations added to disrupt shRNA binding aagainst endogenous ITGB1 between 2940-2960 bp (target seq: GCCTTGCATTACTGCTGATAT)
  GenBank ID: NM_002211.4
  Entrez Gene: ITGB1 (a.k.a. CD29, FNRB, GPIIA, MDF2, MSK12, VLA-BETA, VLAB)
  Promoter: none
  Cloning method: Gateway Cloning
  Sequencing primers: 5′ attL1_F; 3′ m13_R
Terms and licenses: Academic/Nonprofit Terms; Industry Terms
How to cite: pENTR221-ITGB1(no stop) was a gift from Johanna Ivaska (Addgene plasmid # 215453 ; http://n2t.net/addgene:215453 ; RRID:Addgene_215453)
