[The description below was written by a language model from this plasmid's Addgene catalogue record and pLannotate feature annotations shown in this document.]
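Description:
pENTR221-ITGB1(no stop) is a Gateway entry clone of about 5 kb, made by recombining the human integrin β1 (ITGB1) coding sequence into the pDONR221 donor backbone. It is propagated in E. coli as a high-copy plasmid from a ColE1/pUC-type origin and selected with kanamycin through an aminoglycoside phosphotransferase (KanR) gene. The rrnB T1 and T2 transcription terminators sit upstream of the cloning region, where they shield the insert from read-through transcription coming from the backbone. Short lacI and lacZα fragments and a T7 promoter just outside attL2, pointing back toward the insert, are backbone remnants.

The payload is the 2,394 bp wild-type ITGB1 open reading frame, flanked by attL1 and attL2. These sites allow directional transfer of the insert into any attR-containing destination vector through an LR Clonase reaction. The entry vector has no promoter driving the insert, so expression depends entirely on the destination vector chosen. The stop codon has been left out, which lets the ORF read through the downstream recombination site into a C-terminal tag or fluorescent protein supplied by the destination vector. The coding sequence also carries silent mutations in the target site of an shRNA directed against endogenous ITGB1. The encoded protein is therefore unchanged, but the transcript resists that shRNA.

This design suits knockdown-and-rescue experiments, in which endogenous integrin β1 is depleted and replaced by an shRNA-resistant, C-terminally tagged version. The associated publication concerns integrin β1 phosphorylation and breast cancer cell invasion, and this wild-type clone plausibly serves as the reference construct in that work, although the record does not say so explicitly.
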