Features (pLannotate 1.2.2; 10 found; start..end, strand, type, name):
    121..213     +  CDS            lacI (fragment): lac repressor; lacI; The lac repressor binds to the lac operator to inhibit transcription in E. coli. This inhibition can be relieved by adding lactose or isopropyl-β-D-thiogalactopyranoside (IPTG).
    268..295     -  terminator     rrnB T2 terminator: transcription terminator T2 from the E. coli rrnB gene
    427..470     +  terminator     rrnB T1 terminator: Escherichia coli rrnB; transcription terminator T1 from the E. coli rrnB gene
    517..553     -  CDS            lacZα (fragment): LacZα fragment of β-galactosidase; lacZ fragment
    569..668     +  protein_bind   attL1: mutant version of attL; recombination site for the Gateway® LR reaction LR Clonase™
    710..3103    +  CDS            ITGB1: ITB1_HUMAN - Also known as FNRB, MDF2, MSK12. Experimental evidence at protein level: Swiss-Prot protein existence level 1. (Microbial infection) In case of HIV-1 infection, integrin ITGA5:ITGB1 binding to extracellular viral Tat protein seems to enhance angiogenesis in Kaposi's sarcoma lesions. From Homo sapiens (Human).
   3108..3207    -  protein_bind   attL2: mutant version of attL; recombination site for the Gateway® LR reaction LR Clonase™
   3225..3243    -  promoter       T7 promoter: promoter for bacteriophage T7 RNA polymerase
   3377..4186    +  CDS            KanR: aminoglycoside phosphotransferase; aph(3')-Ia; confers resistance to kanamycin in bacteria or G418 (Geneticin®) in eukaryotes
   4333..4921    +  rep_origin     ori: high-copy-number ColE1/pMB1/pBR322/pUC origin of replication
>Addgene plasmid #215453 | pENTR221-ITGB1(no stop) | addgene full sequence | sequence record 479016 | Addgene NGS Result
CTTTCCTGCGTTATCCCCTGATTCTGTGGATAACCGTATTACCGCCTTTGAGTGAGCTGATACCGCTCGC
CGCAGCCGAACGACCGAGCGCAGCGAGTCAGTGAGCGAGGAAGCGGAAGAGCGCCCAATACGCAAACCGC
CTCTCCCCGCGCGTTGGCCGATTCATTAATGCAGCTGGCACGACAGGTTTCCCGACTGGAAAGCGGGCAG
TGAGCGCAACGCAATTAATACGCGTACCGCTAGCCAGGAAGAGTTTGTAGAAACGCAAAAAGGCCATCCG
TCAGGATGGCCTTCTGCTTAGTTTGATGCCTGGCAGTTTATGGCGGGCGTCCTGCCCGCCACCCTCCGGG
CCGTTGCTTCACAACGTTCAAATCCGCTCCCGGCGGATTTGTCCTACTCAGGAGAGCGTTCACCGACAAA
CAACAGATAAAACGAAAGGCCCAGTCTTCCGACTGAGCCTTTCGTTTTATTTGATGCCTGGCAGTTCCCT
ACTCTCGCGTTAACGCTAGCATGGATGTTTTCCCAGTCACGACGTTGTAAAACGACGGCCAGTCTTAAGC
TCGGGCCCCAAATAATGATTTTATTTTGACTGATAGTGACCTGTTCGTTGCAACAAATTGATGAGCAATG
CTTTTTTATAATGCCAACTTTGTACAAAAAAGCAGGCTGGCGCCGACCAATTCAGTCGACTGGATCCGGT
ACCACCGCCATGAATTTACAACCAATTTTCTGGATTGGACTGATCAGTTCAGTTTGCTGTGTGTTTGCTC
AAACAGATGAAAATAGATGTTTAAAAGCAAATGCCAAATCATGTGGAGAATGTATACAAGCAGGGCCAAA
TTGTGGGTGGTGCACAAATTCAACATTTTTACAGGAAGGAATGCCTACTTCTGCACGATGTGATGATTTA
GAAGCCTTAAAAAAGAAGGGTTGCCCTCCAGATGACATAGAAAATCCCAGAGGCTCCAAAGATATAAAGA
AAAATAAAAATGTAACCAACCGTAGCAAAGGAACAGCAGAGAAGCTCAAGCCAGAGGATATTACTCAGAT
CCAACCACAGCAGTTGGTTTTGCGATTAAGATCAGGGGAGCCACAGACATTTACATTAAAATTCAAGAGA
GCTGAAGACTATCCCATTGACCTCTACTACCTTATGGACCTGTCTTACTCAATGAAAGACGATTTGGAGA
ATGTAAAAAGTCTTGGAACAGATCTGATGAATGAAATGAGGAGGATTACTTCGGACTTCAGAATTGGATT
TGGCTCATTTGTGGAAAAGACTGTGATGCCTTACATTAGCACAACACCAGCTAAGCTCAGGAACCCTTGC
ACAAGTGAACAGAACTGCACCAGCCCATTTAGCTACAAAAATGTGCTCAGTCTTACTAATAAAGGAGAAG
TATTTAATGAACTTGTTGGAAAACAGCGCATATCTGGAAATTTGGATTCTCCAGAAGGTGGTTTCGATGC
CATCATGCAAGTTGCAGTTTGTGGATCACTGATTGGCTGGAGGAATGTTACACGGCTGCTGGTGTTTTCC
ACAGATGCCGGGTTTCACTTTGCTGGAGATGGGAAACTTGGTGGCATTGTTTTACCAAATGATGGACAAT
GTCACCTGGAAAATAATATGTACACAATGAGCCATTATTATGATTATCCTTCTATTGCTCACCTTGTCCA
GAAACTGAGTGAAAATAATATTCAGACAATTTTTGCAGTTACTGAAGAATTTCAGCCTGTTTACAAGGAG
CTGAAAAACTTGATCCCTAAGTCAGCAGTAGGAACATTATCTGCAAATTCTAGCAATGTAATTCAGTTGA
TCATTGATGCATACAATTCCCTTTCCTCAGAAGTCATTTTGGAAAACGGCAAATTGTCAGAAGGAGTAAC
AATAAGTTACAAATCTTACTGCAAGAACGGGGTGAATGGAACAGGGGAAAATGGAAGAAAATGTTCCAAT
ATTTCCATTGGAGATGAGGTTCAATTTGAAATTAGCATAACTTCAAATAAGTGTCCAAAAAAGGATTCTG
ACAGCTTTAAAATTAGGCCTCTGGGCTTTACGGAGGAAGTAGAGGTTATTCTTCAGTACATCTGTGAATG
TGAATGCCAAAGCGAAGGCATCCCTGAAAGTCCCAAGTGTCATGAAGGAAATGGGACATTTGAGTGTGGC
GCGTGCAGGTGCAATGAAGGGCGTGTTGGTAGACATTGTGAATGCAGCACAGATGAAGTTAACAGTGAAG
ACATGGATGCTTACTGCAGGAAAGAAAACAGTTCAGAAATCTGCAGTAACAATGGAGAGTGCGTCTGCGG
ACAGTGTGTTTGTAGGAAGAGGGATAATACAAATGAAATTTATTCTGGCAAATTCTGCGAGTGTGATAAT
TTCAACTGTGATAGATCCAATGGCTTAATTTGTGGAGGAAATGGTGTTTGCAAGTGTCGTGTGTGTGAGT
GCAACCCCAACTACACTGGCAGTGCATGTGACTGTTCTTTGGATACTAGTACTTGTGAAGCCAGCAACGG
ACAGATCTGCAATGGCCGGGGCATCTGCGAGTGTGGTGTCTGTAAGTGTACAGATCCGAAGTTTCAAGGG
CAAACGTGTGAGATGTGTCAGACCTGCCTTGGTGTCTGTGCTGAGCATAAAGAATGTGTTCAGTGCAGAG
CCTTCAATAAAGGAGAAAAGAAAGACACATGCACACAGGAATGTTCCTATTTTAACATTACCAAGGTAGA
AAGTCGGGACAAATTACCCCAGCCGGTCCAACCTGATCCTGTGTCCCATTGTAAGGAGAAGGATGTTGAC
GACTGTTGGTTCTATTTTACGTATTCAGTGAATGGGAACAACGAGGTCATGGTTCATGTTGTGGAGAATC
CAGAGTGTCCCACTGGTCCAGACATCATTCCAATTGTAGCTGGTGTGGTTGCTGGAATTGTTCTTATTGG
CCTTGCGTTACTCCTCATTTGGAAGCTTTTAATGATAATTCATGACAGAAGGGAGTTTGCTAAATTTGAA
AAGGAGAAAATGAATGCCAAATGGGACACGGGTGAAAATCCTATTTATAAGAGTGCCGTAACAACTGTGG
TCAATCCGAAGTATGAGGGAAAACGCTACCCAGCTTTCTTGTACAAAGTTGGCATTATAAGAAAGCATTG
CTTATCAATTTGTTGCAACGAACAGGTCACTATCAGTCAAAATAAAATCATTATTTGCCATCCAGCTGAT
ATCCCCTATAGTGAGTCGTATTACATGGTCATAGCTGTTTCCTGGCAGCTCTGGCCCGTGTCTCAAAATC
TCTGATGTTACATTGCACAAGATAAAAATATATCATCATGAACAATAAAACTGTCTGCTTACATAAACAG
TAATACAAGGGGTGTTATGAGCCATATTCAACGGGAAACGTCGAGGCCGCGATTAAATTCCAACATGGAT
GCTGATTTATATGGGTATAAATGGGCTCGCGATAATGTCGGGCAATCAGGTGCGACAATCTATCGCTTGT
ATGGGAAGCCCGATGCGCCAGAGTTGTTTCTGAAACATGGCAAAGGTAGCGTTGCCAATGATGTTACAGA
TGAGATGGTCAGACTAAACTGGCTGACGGAATTTATGCCTCTTCCGACCATCAAGCATTTTATCCGTACT
CCTGATGATGCATGGTTACTCACCACTGCGATCCCCGGAAAAACAGCATTCCAGGTATTAGAAGAATATC
CTGATTCAGGTGAAAATATTGTTGATGCGCTGGCAGTGTTCCTGCGCCGGTTGCATTCGATTCCTGTTTG
TAATTGTCCTTTTAACAGCGATCGCGTATTTCGTCTCGCTCAGGCGCAATCACGAATGAATAACGGTTTG
GTTGATGCGAGTGATTTTGATGACGAGCGTAATGGCTGGCCTGTTGAACAAGTCTGGAAAGAAATGCATA
AACTTTTGCCATTCTCACCGGATTCAGTCGTCACTCATGGTGATTTCTCACTTGATAACCTTATTTTTGA
CGAGGGGAAATTAATAGGTTGTATTGATGTTGGACGAGTCGGAATCGCAGACCGATACCAGGATCTTGCC
ATCCTATGGAACTGCCTCGGTGAGTTTTCTCCTTCATTACAGAAACGGCTTTTTCAAAAATATGGTATTG
ATAATCCTGATATGAATAAATTGCAGTTTCATTTGATGCTCGATGAGTTTTTCTAATCAGAATTGGTTAA
TTGGTTGTAACACTGGCAGAGCATTACGCTGACTTGACGGGACGGCGCAAGCTCATGACCAAAATCCCTT
AACGTGAGTTACGCGTCGTTCCACTGAGCGTCAGACCCCGTAGAAAAGATCAAAGGATCTTCTTGAGATC
CTTTTTTTCTGCGCGTAATCTGCTGCTTGCAAACAAAAAAACCACCGCTACCAGCGGTGGTTTGTTTGCC
GGATCAAGAGCTACCAACTCTTTTTCCGAAGGTAACTGGCTTCAGCAGAGCGCAGATACCAAATACTGTT
CTTCTAGTGTAGCCGTAGTTAGGCCACCACTTCAAGAACTCTGTAGCACCGCCTACATACCTCGCTCTGC
TAATCCTGTTACCAGTGGCTGCTGCCAGTGGCGATAAGTCGTGTCTTACCGGGTTGGACTCAAGACGATA
GTTACCGGATAAGGCGCAGCGGTCGGGCTGAACGGGGGGTTCGTGCACACAGCCCAGCTTGGAGCGAACG
ACCTACACCGAACTGAGATACCTACAGCGTGAGCTATGAGAAAGCGCCACGCTTCCCGAAGGGAGAAAGG
CGGACAGGTATCCGGTAAGCGGCAGGGTCGGAACAGGAGAGCGCACGAGGGAGCTTCCAGGGGGAAACGC
CTGGTATCTTTATAGTCCTGTCGGGTTTCGCCACCTCTGACTTGAGCGTCGATTTTTGTGATGCTCGTCA
GGGGGGCGGAGCCTATGGAAAAACGCCAGCAACGCGGCCTTTTTACGGTTCCTGGCCTTTTGCTGGCCTT
TTGCTCACATGTT
